Addgene plasmid #166808: pcDNA 3.1 LIC 6A NLRP1-FLAG K1277E
Purpose: Mammalian cell expression vector for FLAG-tagged NLRP1. The K1277E mutant abolishes interface III UPA-UPA contacts, DPP9 binding, and inflammasome activity
Depositing lab: Hao Wu. Depositing organization: Boston Children's Hospital. Publication: DPP9 sequesters the C terminus of NLRP1 to repress inflammasome activation. Hollingsworth LR, Sharif H, Griswold AR, Fontana P, Mintseris J, Dagbay KB, Paulo JA, Gygi SP, Bachovchin DA, Wu H. Nature. 2021 Mar 17. pii: 10.1038/s41586-021-03350-4. doi: 10.1038/s41586-021-03350-4. PubMed 33731932.
Backbone
  Vector backbone: pcDNA3.1 LIC 6A
  Vector type: Mammalian Expression
Growth in bacteria
  Bacterial resistance: Ampicillin, 100 μg/mL
  Growth temperature: 37°C
  Growth strain: DH5alpha
  Copy number: High Copy
Gene/Insert
  Gene/Insert name: NLRP1
  Species: H. sapiens (human)
  Mutation: K1277E
  Entrez Gene: NLRP1 (a.k.a. AIADK, CARD7, CIDED, CLR17.1, DEFCAP, DEFCAP-L/S, JRRP, MSPC, NAC, NALP1, PP1044, SLEV1, VAMAS1)
  Promoter: CMV
  Tag / fusion protein: FLAG (C terminal on insert)
  Cloning method: Ligation Independent Cloning
  Sequencing primers: 5′ CMV F; 3′ BGHR
Terms and licenses: Academic/Nonprofit Terms; Industry Terms: Not Available to Industry
Depositor comments: Mammalian cell expression vector for FLAG-tagged NLRP1. The K1277E mutant abolishes interface III UPA-UPA contacts, DPP9 binding, and inflammasome activity
How to cite: pcDNA 3.1 LIC 6A NLRP1-FLAG K1277E was a gift from Hao Wu (Addgene plasmid # 166808 ; http://n2t.net/addgene:166808 ; RRID:Addgene_166808)
