[The description below was written by a language model from this plasmid's Addgene catalogue record and pLannotate feature annotations shown in this document.]
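Description:
pcDNA 3.1 LIC 6A NLRP1-FLAG K1277E is a 9,862 bp mammalian expression plasmid built on the pcDNA3.1 LIC 6A backbone, a pcDNA3.1 derivative adapted for ligation-independent cloning. It is propagated in E. coli as a high-copy plasmid through a ColE1/pUC-type origin and selected with ampicillin via the β-lactamase gene and its own promoter. The backbone also carries an f1 origin for single-stranded DNA production and an SV40 early promoter–driven neomycin phosphotransferase cassette ending in an SV40 poly(A) signal, which in principle allows G418 selection of stably transfected mammalian cells. Short annotated fragments (bom, lac promoter/operator, lacI, ble, and a brief match to an HIV-1 LTR) appear to be backbone remnants or small similarity hits rather than functional units.

The payload is the human NLRP1 coding sequence, annotated as a roughly 4.4 kb open reading frame, placed downstream of the CMV immediate-early enhancer and promoter and followed by the bovine growth hormone polyadenylation signal. A T7 promoter upstream and an SP6 promoter downstream flank the insert. According to the catalogue entry, the protein carries a C-terminal FLAG tag for detection or immunoprecipitation, although the tag is not annotated separately in the feature table. The insert bears the K1277E substitution, which the depositor states abolishes interface III UPA–UPA contacts, DPP9 binding and inflammasome activity. The construct therefore serves as a loss-of-function comparator to wild-type NLRP1 in transfected mammalian cells, for studying how DPP9 engages NLRP1 and how UPA-mediated contacts contribute to inflammasome activation.
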