Features (pLannotate 1.2.2; 21 found; start..end, strand, type, name):
     28..80      -  misc_feature   bom (fragment): basis of mobility region from pBR322
    235..614     +  enhancer       CMV enhancer: human cytomegalovirus immediate early enhancer
    615..818     +  promoter       CMV promoter: human cytomegalovirus (CMV) immediate early promoter
    814..847     +  LTR            5' LTR (truncated) (fragment): truncated 5' long terminal repeat (LTR) from HIV-1
    863..881     +  promoter       T7 promoter: promoter for bacteriophage T7 RNA polymerase
    935..5353    +  CDS            NLRP1: NLRP1_HUMAN - Also known as CARD7, DEFCAP From Homo sapiens (Human).
   5415..5433    -  promoter       SP6 promoter: promoter for bacteriophage SP6 RNA polymerase
   5459..5683    +  polyA_signal   bGH poly(A) signal: bovine growth hormone polyadenylation signal
   5687..5708    +  promoter       SV40 promoter (fragment): SV40 enhancer and early promoter
   5729..6157    +  rep_origin     f1 ori (sequence partly withheld): f1 bacteriophage origin of replication; arrow indicates direction of (+) strand synthesis
   6171..6500    +  promoter       SV40 promoter: SV40 enhancer and early promoter
   6567..7358    +  CDS            neo: KKA2_KLEPN - Also known as kan, nptII. Experimental evidence at protein level: Swiss-Prot protein existence level 1. Resistance to kanamycin, neomycin, paromomycin, ribostamycin, butirosin and gentamicin B. From Klebsiella pneumoniae.
   7382..7540    +  CDS            ble (fragment): BLE_KLEPN - Experimental evidence at protein level: Swiss-Prot protein existence level 1. Binding protein with a strong affinity to the bleomycin family of antibiotics. Binds to CL990; an antimitotic-antibiotic compound. From Klebsiella pneumoniae.
   7535..7656    +  polyA_signal   SV40 poly(A) signal: SV40 polyadenylation signal
   7729..7745    -  protein_bind   lac operator: The lac repressor binds to the lac operator to inhibit transcription in E. coli. This inhibition can be relieved by adding lactose or isopropyl-β-D-thiogalactopyranoside (IPTG). lac repressor encoded by lacI
   7753..7783    -  promoter       lac promoter: promoter for the E. coli lac operon
   7798..7819    -  protein_bind   CAP binding site: CAP binding activates transcription in the presence of cAMP. E. coli catabolite activator protein
   7832..7924    -  CDS            lacI (fragment): lac repressor; lacI; The lac repressor binds to the lac operator to inhibit transcription in E. coli. This inhibition can be relieved by adding lactose or isopropyl-β-D-thiogalactopyranoside (IPTG).
   8107..8695    -  rep_origin     ori: high-copy-number ColE1/pMB1/pBR322/pUC origin of replication
   8866..9726    -  CDS            AmpR: β-lactamase; bla; confers resistance to ampicillin, carbenicillin, and related antibiotics
   9727..9831    -  promoter       AmpR promoter: bla
>Addgene plasmid #166808 | pcDNA 3.1 LIC 6A NLRP1-FLAG K1277E | addgene full sequence | sequence record 328406 | Addgene NGS Result
GACGGATCGGGAGATCTCCCGATCCCCTATGGTGCACTCTCAGTACAATCTGCTCTGATGCCGCATAGTT
AAGCCAGTATCTGCTCCCTGCTTGTGTGTTGGAGGTCGCTGAGTAGTGCGCGAGCAAAATTTAAGCTACA
ACAAGGCAAGGCTTGACCGACAATTGCATGAAGAATCTGCTTAGGGTTAGGCGTTTTGCGCTGCTTCGCG
ATGTACGGGCCAGATATACGCGTTGACATTGATTATTGACTAGTTATTAATAGTAATCAATTACGGGGTC
ATTAGTTCATAGCCCATATATGGAGTTCCGCGTTACATAACTTACGGTAAATGGCCCGCCTGGCTGACCG
CCCAACGACCCCCGCCCATTGACGTCAATAATGACGTATGTTCCCATAGTAACGCCAATAGGGACTTTCC
ATTGACGTCAATGGGTGGAGTATTTACGGTAAACTGCCCACTTGGCAGTACATCAAGTGTATCATATGCC
AAGTACGCCCCCTATTGACGTCAATGACGGTAAATGGCCCGCCTGGCATTATGCCCAGTACATGACCTTA
TGGGACTTTCCTACTTGGCAGTACATCTACGTATTAGTCATCGCTATTACCATGGTGATGCGGTTTTGGC
AGTACATCAATGGGCGTGGATAGCGGTTTGACTCACGGGGATTTCCAAGTCTCCACCCCATTGACGTCAA
TGGGAGTTTGTTTTGGCACCAAAATCAACGGGACTTTCCAAAATGTCGTAACAACTCCGCCCCATTGACG
CAAATGGGCGGTAGGCGTGTACGGTGGGAGGTCTATATAAGCAGAGCTCTCTGGCTAACTAGAGAACCCA
CTGCTTACTGGCTTATCGAAATTAATACGACTCACTATAGGGAGACCCAAGCTTGGTACCGAGCTCGGAT
CCCTACTTCCAATCCAATGCCACCATGGCTGGCGGAGCCTGGGGCCGCCTGGCCTGTTACTTGGAGTTCC
TGAAGAAGGAGGAGCTGAAGGAGTTCCAGCTTCTGCTCGCCAATAAAGCGCACTCCAGGAGCTCTTCGGG
TGAGACACCCGCTCAGCCAGAGAAGACGAGTGGCATGGAGGTGGCCTCGTACCTGGTGGCTCAGTATGGG
GAGCAGCGGGCCTGGGACCTAGCCCTCCATACCTGGGAGCAGATGGGGCTGAGGTCACTGTGCGCCCAAG
CCCAGGAAGGGGCAGGCCACTCTCCCTCATTCCCCTACAGCCCAAGTGAACCCCACCTGGGGTCTCCCAG
CCAACCCACCTCCACCGCAGTGCTAATGCCCTGGATCCATGAATTGCCGGCGGGGTGCACCCAGGGCTCA
GAGAGAAGGGTTTTGAGACAGCTGCCTGACACATCTGGACGCCGCTGGAGAGAAATCTCTGCCTCACTCC
TCTACCAAGCTCTTCCAAGCTCCCCAGACCATGAGTCTCCAAGCCAGGAGTCACCCAACGCCCCCACATC
CACAGCAGTGCTGGGGAGCTGGGGATCCCCACCTCAGCCCAGCCTAGCACCCAGAGAGCAGGAGGCTCCT
GGGACCCAATGGCCTCTGGATGAAACGTCAGGAATTTACTACACAGAAATCAGAGAAAGAGAGAGAGAGA
AATCAGAGAAAGGCAGGCCCCCATGGGCAGCGGTGGTAGGAACGCCCCCACAGGCGCACACCAGCCTACA
GCCCCACCACCACCCATGGGAGCCTTCTGTGAGAGAGAGCCTCTGTTCCACATGGCCCTGGAAAAATGAG
GATTTTAACCAAAAATTCACACAGCTGCTACTTCTACAAAGACCTCACCCCAGAAGCCAAGATCCCCTGG
TCAAGAGAAGCTGGCCTGATTATGTGGAGGAGAATCGAGGACATTTAATTGAGATCAGAGACTTATTTGG
CCCAGGCCTGGATACCCAAGAACCTCGCATAGTCATACTGCAGGGGGCTGCTGGAATTGGGAAGTCAACA
CTGGCCAGGCAGGTGAAGGAAGCCTGGGGGAGAGGCCAGCTGTATGGGGACCGCTTCCAGCATGTCTTCT
ACTTCAGCTGCAGAGAGCTGGCCCAGTCCAAGGTGGTGAGTCTCGCTGAGCTCATCGGAAAAGATGGGAC
AGCCACTCCGGCTCCCATTAGACAGATCCTGTCTAGGCCAGAGCGGCTGCTCTTCATCCTCGATGGTGTA
GATGAGCCAGGATGGGTCTTGCAGGAGCCGAGTTCTGAGCTCTGTCTGCACTGGAGCCAGCCACAGCCGG
CGGATGCACTGCTGGGCAGTTTGCTGGGGAAAACTATACTTCCCGAGGCATCCTTCCTGATCACGGCTCG
GACCACAGCTCTGCAGAACCTCATTCCTTCTTTGGAGCAGGCACGTTGGGTAGAGGTCCTGGGGTTCTCT
GAGTCCAGCAGGAAGGAATATTTCTACAGATATTTCACAGATGAAAGGCAAGCAATTAGAGCCTTTAGGT
TGGTCAAATCAAACAAAGAGCTCTGGGCCCTGTGTCTTGTGCCCTGGGTGTCCTGGCTGGCCTGCACTTG
CCTGATGCAGCAGATGAAGCGGAAGGAAAAACTCACACTGACTTCCAAGACCACCACAACCCTCTGTCTA
CATTACCTTGCCCAGGCTCTCCAAGCTCAGCCATTGGGACCCCAGCTCAGAGACCTCTGCTCTCTGGCTG
CTGAGGGCATCTGGCAAAAAAAGACCCTTTTCAGTCCAGATGACCTCAGGAAGCATGGGTTAGATGGGGC
CATCATCTCCACCTTCTTGAAGATGGGTATTCTTCAAGAGCACCCCATCCCTCTGAGCTACAGCTTCATT
CACCTCTGTTTCCAAGAGTTCTTTGCAGCAATGTCCTATGTCTTGGAGGATGAGAAGGGGAGAGGTAAAC
ATTCTAATTGCATCATAGATTTGGAAAAGACGCTAGAAGCATATGGAATACATGGCCTGTTTGGGGCATC
AACCACACGTTTCCTATTGGGCCTGTTAAGTGATGAGGGGGAGAGAGAGATGGAGAACATCTTTCACTGC
CGGCTGTCTCAGGGGAGGAACCTGATGCAGTGGGTCCCGTCCCTGCAGCTGCTGCTGCAGCCACACTCTC
TGGAGTCCCTCCACTGCTTGTACGAGACTCGGAACAAAACGTTCCTGACACAAGTGATGGCCCATTTCGA
AGAAATGGGCATGTGTGTAGAAACAGACATGGAGCTCTTAGTGTGCACTTTCTGCATTAAATTCAGCCGC
CACGTGAAGAAGCTTCAGCTGATTGAGGGCAGGCAGCACAGATCAACATGGAGCCCCACCATGGTAGTCC
TGTTCAGGTGGGTCCCAGTCACAGATGCCTATTGGCAGATTCTCTTCTCCGTCCTCAAGGTCACCAGAAA
CCTGAAGGAGCTGGACCTAAGTGGAAACTCGCTGAGCCACTCTGCAGTGAAGAGTCTTTGTAAGACCCTG
AGACGCCCTCGCTGCCTCCTGGAGACCCTGCGGTTGGCTGGCTGTGGCCTCACAGCTGAGGACTGCAAGG
ACCTTGCCTTTGGGCTGAGAGCCAACCAGACCCTGACCGAGCTGGACCTGAGCTTCAATGTGCTCACGGA
TGCTGGAGCCAAACACCTTTGCCAGAGACTGAGACAGCCGAGCTGCAAGCTACAGCGACTGCAGCTGGTC
AGCTGTGGCCTCACGTCTGACTGCTGCCAGGACCTGGCCTCTGTGCTTAGTGCCAGCCCCAGCCTGAAGG
AGCTAGACCTGCAGCAGAACAACCTGGATGACGTTGGCGTGCGACTGCTCTGTGAGGGGCTCAGGCATCC
TGCCTGCAAACTCATACGCCTGGGGCTGGACCAGACAACTCTGAGTGATGAGATGAGGCAGGAACTGAGG
GCCCTGGAGCAGGAGAAACCTCAGCTGCTCATCTTCAGCAGACGGAAACCAAGTGTGATGACCCCTACTG
AGGGCCTGGATACGGGAGAGATGAGTAATAGCACATCCTCACTCAAGCGGCAGAGACTCGGATCAGAGAG
GGCGGCTTCCCATGTTGCTCAGGCTAATCTCAAACTCCTGGACGTGAGCAAGATCTTCCCAATTGCTGAG
ATTGCAGAGGAAAGCTCCCCAGAGGTAGTACCGGTGGAACTCTTGTGCGTGCCTTCTCCTGCCTCTCAAG
GGGACCTGCATACGAAGCCTTTGGGGACTGACGATGACTTCTGGGGCCCCACGGGGCCTGTGGCTACTGA
GGTAGTTGACAAAGAAAAGAACTTGTACCGAGTTCACTTCCCTGTAGCTGGCTCCTACCGCTGGCCCAAC
ACGGGTCTCTGCTTTGTGATGAGAGAAGCGGTGACCGTTGAGATTGAATTCTGTGTGTGGGACCAGTTCC
TGGGTGAGATCAACCCACAGCACAGCTGGATGGTGGCAGGGCCTCTGCTGGACATCAAGGCTGAGCCTGG
AGCTGTGGAAGCTGTGCACCTCCCTCACTTTGTGGCTCTCCAAGGGGGCCATGTGGACACATCCCTGTTC
CAAATGGCCCACTTTAAAGAGGAGGGGATGCTCCTGGAGAAGCCAGCCAGGGTGGAGCTGCATCACATAG
TTCTGGAAAACCCCAGCTTCTCCCCCTTGGGAGTCCTCCTGAAAATGATCCATAATGCCCTGCGCTTCAT
TCCCGTCACCTCTGTGGTGTTGCTTTACCACCGCGTCCATCCTGAGGAAGTCACCTTCCACCTCTACCTG
ATCCCAAGTGACTGCTCCATTCGGAAGGCCATAGATGATCTAGAAATGAAATTCCAGTTTGTGCGAATCC
ACGAGCCACCCCCGCTGACCCCACTTTATATGGGCTGTCGTTACACTGTGTCTGGGTCTGGTTCAGGGAT
GCTGGAAATACTCCCCAAGGAACTGGAGCTCTGCTATCGAAGCCCTGGAGAAGACCAGCTGTTCTCGGAG
TTCTACGTTGGCCACTTGGGATCAGGGATCAGGCTGCAAGTGAAAGACAAGAAAGATGAGACTCTGGTGT
GGGAGGCCTTGGTGAAACCAGGAGATCTCATGCCTGCAACTACTCTGATCCCTCCAGCCCGCATAGCCGT
ACCTTCACCTCTGGATGCCCCGCAGTTGCTGCACTTTGTGGACCAGTATCGAGAGCAGCTGATAGCCCGA
GTGACATCGGTGGAGGTTGTCTTGGACAAACTGCATGGACAGGTGCTGAGCCAGGAGCAGTACGAGAGGG
TGCTGGCTGAGAACACGAGGCCCAGCCAGATGCGGAAGCTGTTCAGCTTGAGCCAGTCCTGGGACCGGAA
GTGCAAAGATGGACTCTACCAAGCCCTGAAGGAGACCCATCCTCACCTCATTATGGAACTCTGGGAGAAG
GGCAGCAAAAAGGGACTCCTGCCACTCAGCAGCGACTACAAAGACGATGACGACAAGTAATAACATTGGA
AGTGGATAATCTAGAGGGCCCTATTCTATAGTGTCACCTAAATGCTAGAGCTCGCTGATCAGCCTCGACT
GTGCCTTCTAGTTGCCAGCCATCTGTTGTTTGCCCCTCCCCCGTGCCTTCCTTGACCCTGGAAGGTGCCA
CTCCCACTGTCCTTTCCTAATAAAATGAGGAAATTGCATCGCATTGTCTGAGTAGGTGTCATTCTATTCT
GGGGGGTGGGGTGGGGCAGGACAGCAAGGGGGAGGATTGGGAAGACAATAGCAGGCATGCTGGGGATGCG
GTGGGCTCTATGGCTTCTGAGGCGGAAAGAACCAGCTGGGGCTCTAGGGGGTATCCCC
[124 nt withheld, positions 5729-5852]
C
[91 nt withheld, positions 5854-5944]
A
[49 nt withheld, positions 5946-5994]
CCTTTGACGTTGGAGTCCACGTTCTTT
[37 nt withheld, positions 6022-6058]
ACCCTATCTCGGTCTATTCTTTTGATTTATAAGGGATTTTGCCGATTTCGGCCTATTGGTTAAAAAATGA
GCTGATTTAACAAAAATTTAACGCGAATTAATTCTGTGGAATGTGTGTCAGTTAGGGTGTGGAAAGTCCC
CAGGCTCCCCAGCAGGCAGAAGTATGCAAAGCATGCATCTCAATTAGTCAGCAACCAGGTGTGGAAAGTC
CCCAGGCTCCCCAGCAGGCAGAAGTATGCAAAGCATGCATCTCAATTAGTCAGCAACCATAGTCCCGCCC
CTAACTCCGCCCATCCCGCCCCTAACTCCGCCCAGTTCCGCCCATTCTCCGCCCCATGGCTGACTAATTT
TTTTTATTTATGCAGAGGCCGAGGCCGCCTCTGCCTCTGAGCTATTCCAGAAGTAGTGAGGAGGCTTTTT
TGGAGGCCTAGGCTTTTGCAAAAAGCTCCCGGGAGCTTGTATATCCATTTTCGGATCTGATCAAGAGACA
GGATGAGGATCGTTTCGCATGATTGAACAAGATGGATTGCACGCAGGTTCTCCGGCCGCTTGGGTGGAGA
GGCTATTCGGCTATGACTGGGCACAACAGACAATCGGCTGCTCTGATGCCGCCGTGTTCCGGCTGTCAGC
GCAGGGGCGCCCGGTTCTTTTTGTCAAGACCGACCTGTCCGGTGCCCTGAATGAACTGCAGGACGAGGCA
GCGCGGCTATCGTGGCTGGCCACGACGGGCGTTCCTTGCGCAGCTGTGCTCGACGTTGTCACTGAAGCGG
GAAGGGACTGGCTGCTATTGGGCGAAGTGCCGGGGCAGGATCTCCTGTCATCTCACCTTGCTCCTGCCGA
GAAAGTATCCATCATGGCTGATGCAATGCGGCGGCTGCATACGCTTGATCCGGCTACCTGCCCATTCGAC
CACCAAGCGAAACATCGCATCGAGCGAGCACGTACTCGGATGGAAGCCGGTCTTGTCGATCAGGATGATC
TGGACGAAGAGCATCAGGGGCTCGCGCCAGCCGAACTGTTCGCCAGGCTCAAGGCGCGCATGCCCGACGG
CGAGGATCTCGTCGTGACCCATGGCGATGCCTGCTTGCCGAATATCATGGTGGAAAATGGCCGCTTTTCT
GGATTCATCGACTGTGGCCGGCTGGGTGTGGCGGACCGCTATCAGGACATAGCGTTGGCTACCCGTGATA
TTGCTGAAGAGCTTGGCGGCGAATGGGCTGACCGCTTCCTCGTGCTTTACGGTATCGCCGCTCCCGATTC
GCAGCGCATCGCCTTCTATCGCCTTCTTGACGAGTTCTTCTGAGCGGGACTCTGGGGTTCGAAATGACCG
ACCAAGCGACGCCCAACCTGCCATCACGAGATTTCGATTCCACCGCCGCCTTCTATGAAAGGTTGGGCTT
CGGAATCGTTTTCCGGGACGCCGGCTGGATGATCCTCCAGCGCGGGGATCTCATGCTGGAGTTCTTCGCC
CACCCCAACTTGTTTATTGCAGCTTATAATGGTTACAAATAAAGCAATAGCATCACAAATTTCACAAATA
AAGCATTTTTTTCACTGCATTCTAGTTGTGGTTTGTCCAAACTCATCAATGTATCTTATCATGTCTGTAT
ACCGTCGACCTCTAGCTAGAGCTTGGCGTAATCATGGTCATAGCTGTTTCCTGTGTGAAATTGTTATCCG
CTCACAATTCCACACAACATACGAGCCGGAAGCATAAAGTGTAAAGCCTGGGGTGCCTAATGAGTGAGCT
AACTCACATTAATTGCGTTGCGCTCACTGCCCGCTTTCCAGTCGGGAAACCTGTCGTGCCAGCTGCATTA
ATGAATCGGCCAACGCGCGGGGAGAGGCGGTTTGCGTATTGGGCGCTCTTCCGCTTCCTCGCTCACTGAC
TCGCTGCGCTCGGTCGTTCGGCTGCGGCGAGCGGTATCAGCTCACTCAAAGGCGGTAATACGGTTATCCA
CAGAATCAGGGGATAACGCAGGAAAGAACATGTGAGCAAAAGGCCAGCAAAAGGCCAGGAACCGTAAAAA
GGCCGCGTTGCTGGCGTTTTTCCATAGGCTCCGCCCCCCTGACGAGCATCACAAAAATCGACGCTCAAGT
CAGAGGTGGCGAAACCCGACAGGACTATAAAGATACCAGGCGTTTCCCCCTGGAAGCTCCCTCGTGCGCT
CTCCTGTTCCGACCCTGCCGCTTACCGGATACCTGTCCGCCTTTCTCCCTTCGGGAAGCGTGGCGCTTTC
TCATAGCTCACGCTGTAGGTATCTCAGTTCGGTGTAGGTCGTTCGCTCCAAGCTGGGCTGTGTGCACGAA
CCCCCCGTTCAGCCCGACCGCTGCGCCTTATCCGGTAACTATCGTCTTGAGTCCAACCCGGTAAGACACG
ACTTATCGCCACTGGCAGCAGCCACTGGTAACAGGATTAGCAGAGCGAGGTATGTAGGCGGTGCTACAGA
GTTCTTGAAGTGGTGGCCTAACTACGGCTACACTAGAAGAACAGTATTTGGTATCTGCGCTCTGCTGAAG
CCAGTTACCTTCGGAAAAAGAGTTGGTAGCTCTTGATCCGGCAAACAAACCACCGCTGGTAGCGGTGGTT
TTTTTGTTTGCAAGCAGCAGATTACGCGCAGAAAAAAAGGATCTCAAGAAGATCCTTTGATCTTTTCTAC
GGGGTCTGACGCTCAGTGGAACGAAAACTCACGTTAAGGGATTTTGGTCATGAGATTATCAAAAAGGATC
TTCACCTAGATCCTTTTAAATTAAAAATGAAGTTTTAAATCAATCTAAAGTATATATGAGTAAACTTGGT
CTGACAGTTACCAATGCTTAATCAGTGAGGCACCTATCTCAGCGATCTGTCTATTTCGTTCATCCATAGT
TGCCTGACTCCCCGTCGTGTAGATAACTACGATACGGGAGGGCTTACCATCTGGCCCCAGTGCTGCAATG
ATACCGCGAGACCCACGCTCACCGGCTCCAGATTTATCAGCAATAAACCAGCCAGCCGGAAGGGCCGAGC
GCAGAAGTGGTCCTGCAACTTTATCCGCCTCCATCCAGTCTATTAATTGTTGCCGGGAAGCTAGAGTAAG
TAGTTCGCCAGTTAATAGTTTGCGCAACGTTGTTGCCATTGCTACAGGCATCGTGGTGTCACGCTCGTCG
TTTGGTATGGCTTCATTCAGCTCCGGTTCCCAACGATCAAGGCGAGTTACATGATCCCCCATGTTGTGCA
AAAAAGCGGTTAGCTCCTTCGGTCCTCCGATCGTTGTCAGAAGTAAGTTGGCCGCAGTGTTATCACTCAT
GGTTATGGCAGCACTGCATAATTCTCTTACTGTCATGCCATCCGTAAGATGCTTTTCTGTGACTGGTGAG
TACTCAACCAAGTCATTCTGAGAATAGTGTATGCGGCGACCGAGTTGCTCTTGCCCGGCGTCAATACGGG
ATAATACCGCGCCACATAGCAGAACTTTAAAAGTGCTCATCATTGGAAAACGTTCTTCGGGGCGAAAACT
CTCAAGGATCTTACCGCTGTTGAGATCCAGTTCGATGTAACCCACTCGTGCACCCAACTGATCTTCAGCA
TCTTTTACTTTCACCAGCGTTTCTGGGTGAGCAAAAACAGGAAGGCAAAATGCCGCAAAAAAGGGAATAA
GGGCGACACGGAAATGTTGAATACTCATACTCTTCCTTTTTCATTATTATTGAAGCATTTATCAGGGTTA
TTGTCTCATGAGCGGATACATATTTGAATGTATTTAGAAAAATAAACAAATAGGGGTTCCGCGCACATTT
CCCCGAAAAGTGCCACCTGACGTC
