>Addgene plasmid #166808 | pcDNA 3.1 LIC 6A NLRP1-FLAG K1277E | depositor partial sequence | sequence record 323806 | Insert sequence
ATGGCTGGCGGAGCCTGGGGCCGCCTGGCCTGTTACTTGGAGTTCCTGAAGAAGGAGGAGCTGAAGGAGT
TCCAGCTTCTGCTCGCCAATAAAGCGCACTCCAGGAGCTCTTCGGGTGAGACACCCGCTCAGCCAGAGAA
GACGAGTGGCATGGAGGTGGCCTCGTACCTGGTGGCTCAGTATGGGGAGCAGCGGGCCTGGGACCTAGCC
CTCCATACCTGGGAGCAGATGGGGCTGAGGTCACTGTGCGCCCAAGCCCAGGAAGGGGCAGGCCACTCTC
CCTCATTCCCCTACAGCCCAAGTGAACCCCACCTGGGGTCTCCCAGCCAACCCACCTCCACCGCAGTGCT
AATGCCCTGGATCCATGAATTGCCGGCGGGGTGCACCCAGGGCTCAGAGAGAAGGGTTTTGAGACAGCTG
CCTGACACATCTGGACGCCGCTGGAGAGAAATCTCTGCCTCACTCCTCTACCAAGCTCTTCCAAGCTCCC
CAGACCATGAGTCTCCAAGCCAGGAGTCACCCAACGCCCCCACATCCACAGCAGTGCTGGGGAGCTGGGG
ATCCCCACCTCAGCCCAGCCTAGCACCCAGAGAGCAGGAGGCTCCTGGGACCCAATGGCCTCTGGATGAA
ACGTCAGGAATTTACTACACAGAAATCAGAGAAAGAGAGAGAGAGAAATCAGAGAAAGGCAGGCCCCCAT
GGGCAGCGGTGGTAGGAACGCCCCCACAGGCGCACACCAGCCTACAGCCCCACCACCACCCATGGGAGCC
TTCTGTGAGAGAGAGCCTCTGTTCCACATGGCCCTGGAAAAATGAGGATTTTAACCAAAAATTCACACAG
CTGCTACTTCTACAAAGACCTCACCCCAGAAGCCAAGATCCCCTGGTCAAGAGAAGCTGGCCTGATTATG
TGGAGGAGAATCGAGGACATTTAATTGAGATCAGAGACTTATTTGGCCCAGGCCTGGATACCCAAGAACC
TCGCATAGTCATACTGCAGGGGGCTGCTGGAATTGGGAAGTCAACACTGGCCAGGCAGGTGAAGGAAGCC
TGGGGGAGAGGCCAGCTGTATGGGGACCGCTTCCAGCATGTCTTCTACTTCAGCTGCAGAGAGCTGGCCC
AGTCCAAGGTGGTGAGTCTCGCTGAGCTCATCGGAAAAGATGGGACAGCCACTCCGGCTCCCATTAGACA
GATCCTGTCTAGGCCAGAGCGGCTGCTCTTCATCCTCGATGGTGTAGATGAGCCAGGATGGGTCTTGCAG
GAGCCGAGTTCTGAGCTCTGTCTGCACTGGAGCCAGCCACAGCCGGCGGATGCACTGCTGGGCAGTTTGC
TGGGGAAAACTATACTTCCCGAGGCATCCTTCCTGATCACGGCTCGGACCACAGCTCTGCAGAACCTCAT
TCCTTCTTTGGAGCAGGCACGTTGGGTAGAGGTCCTGGGGTTCTCTGAGTCCAGCAGGAAGGAATATTTC
TACAGATATTTCACAGATGAAAGGCAAGCAATTAGAGCCTTTAGGTTGGTCAAATCAAACAAAGAGCTCT
GGGCCCTGTGTCTTGTGCCCTGGGTGTCCTGGCTGGCCTGCACTTGCCTGATGCAGCAGATGAAGCGGAA
GGAAAAACTCACACTGACTTCCAAGACCACCACAACCCTCTGTCTACATTACCTTGCCCAGGCTCTCCAA
GCTCAGCCATTGGGACCCCAGCTCAGAGACCTCTGCTCTCTGGCTGCTGAGGGCATCTGGCAAAAAAAGA
CCCTTTTCAGTCCAGATGACCTCAGGAAGCATGGGTTAGATGGGGCCATCATCTCCACCTTCTTGAAGAT
GGGTATTCTTCAAGAGCACCCCATCCCTCTGAGCTACAGCTTCATTCACCTCTGTTTCCAAGAGTTCTTT
GCAGCAATGTCCTATGTCTTGGAGGATGAGAAGGGGAGAGGTAAACATTCTAATTGCATCATAGATTTGG
AAAAGACGCTAGAAGCATATGGAATACATGGCCTGTTTGGGGCATCAACCACACGTTTCCTATTGGGCCT
GTTAAGTGATGAGGGGGAGAGAGAGATGGAGAACATCTTTCACTGCCGGCTGTCTCAGGGGAGGAACCTG
ATGCAGTGGGTCCCGTCCCTGCAGCTGCTGCTGCAGCCACACTCTCTGGAGTCCCTCCACTGCTTGTACG
AGACTCGGAACAAAACGTTCCTGACACAAGTGATGGCCCATTTCGAAGAAATGGGCATGTGTGTAGAAAC
AGACATGGAGCTCTTAGTGTGCACTTTCTGCATTAAATTCAGCCGCCACGTGAAGAAGCTTCAGCTGATT
GAGGGCAGGCAGCACAGATCAACATGGAGCCCCACCATGGTAGTCCTGTTCAGGTGGGTCCCAGTCACAG
ATGCCTATTGGCAGATTCTCTTCTCCGTCCTCAAGGTCACCAGAAACCTGAAGGAGCTGGACCTAAGTGG
AAACTCGCTGAGCCACTCTGCAGTGAAGAGTCTTTGTAAGACCCTGAGACGCCCTCGCTGCCTCCTGGAG
ACCCTGCGGTTGGCTGGCTGTGGCCTCACAGCTGAGGACTGCAAGGACCTTGCCTTTGGGCTGAGAGCCA
ACCAGACCCTGACCGAGCTGGACCTGAGCTTCAATGTGCTCACGGATGCTGGAGCCAAACACCTTTGCCA
GAGACTGAGACAGCCGAGCTGCAAGCTACAGCGACTGCAGCTGGTCAGCTGTGGCCTCACGTCTGACTGC
TGCCAGGACCTGGCCTCTGTGCTTAGTGCCAGCCCCAGCCTGAAGGAGCTAGACCTGCAGCAGAACAACC
TGGATGACGTTGGCGTGCGACTGCTCTGTGAGGGGCTCAGGCATCCTGCCTGCAAACTCATACGCCTGGG
GCTGGACCAGACAACTCTGAGTGATGAGATGAGGCAGGAACTGAGGGCCCTGGAGCAGGAGAAACCTCAG
CTGCTCATCTTCAGCAGACGGAAACCAAGTGTGATGACCCCTACTGAGGGCCTGGATACGGGAGAGATGA
GTAATAGCACATCCTCACTCAAGCGGCAGAGACTCGGATCAGAGAGGGCGGCTTCCCATGTTGCTCAGGC
TAATCTCAAACTCCTGGACGTGAGCAAGATCTTCCCAATTGCTGAGATTGCAGAGGAAAGCTCCCCAGAG
GTAGTACCGGTGGAACTCTTGTGCGTGCCTTCTCCTGCCTCTCAAGGGGACCTGCATACGAAGCCTTTGG
GGACTGACGATGACTTCTGGGGCCCCACGGGGCCTGTGGCTACTGAGGTAGTTGACAAAGAAAAGAACTT
GTACCGAGTTCACTTCCCTGTAGCTGGCTCCTACCGCTGGCCCAACACGGGTCTCTGCTTTGTGATGAGA
GAAGCGGTGACCGTTGAGATTGAATTCTGTGTGTGGGACCAGTTCCTGGGTGAGATCAACCCACAGCACA
GCTGGATGGTGGCAGGGCCTCTGCTGGACATCAAGGCTGAGCCTGGAGCTGTGGAAGCTGTGCACCTCCC
TCACTTTGTGGCTCTCCAAGGGGGCCATGTGGACACATCCCTGTTCCAAATGGCCCACTTTAAAGAGGAG
GGGATGCTCCTGGAGAAGCCAGCCAGGGTGGAGCTGCATCACATAGTTCTGGAAAACCCCAGCTTCTCCC
CCTTGGGAGTCCTCCTGAAAATGATCCATAATGCCCTGCGCTTCATTCCCGTCACCTCTGTGGTGTTGCT
TTACCACCGCGTCCATCCTGAGGAAGTCACCTTCCACCTCTACCTGATCCCAAGTGACTGCTCCATTCGG
AAGGCCATAGATGATCTAGAAATGAAATTCCAGTTTGTGCGAATCCACGAGCCACCCCCGCTGACCCCAC
TTTATATGGGCTGTCGTTACACTGTGTCTGGGTCTGGTTCAGGGATGCTGGAAATACTCCCCAAGGAACT
GGAGCTCTGCTATCGAAGCCCTGGAGAAGACCAGCTGTTCTCGGAGTTCTACGTTGGCCACTTGGGATCA
GGGATCAGGCTGCAAGTGAAAGACAAGAAAGATGAGACTCTGGTGTGGGAGGCCTTGGTGAAACCAGGAG
ATCTCATGCCTGCAACTACTCTGATCCCTCCAGCCCGCATAGCCGTACCTTCACCTCTGGATGCCCCGCA
GTTGCTGCACTTTGTGGACCAGTATCGAGAGCAGCTGATAGCCCGAGTGACATCGGTGGAGGTTGTCTTG
GACAAACTGCATGGACAGGTGCTGAGCCAGGAGCAGTACGAGAGGGTGCTGGCTGAGAACACGAGGCCCA
GCCAGATGCGGAAGCTGTTCAGCTTGAGCCAGTCCTGGGACCGGAAGTGCAAAGATGGACTCTACCAAGC
CCTGAAGGAGACCCATCCTCACCTCATTATGGAACTCTGGGAGAAGGGCAGCAAAAAGGGACTCCTGCCA
CTCAGCAGCGACCCAGCTTTCTTGTACAAAGTGGTTGATATCGACTACAAGGACGATGACGACAAGTAG
